Addgene plasmid #143505: TFORF1499
Purpose: Lentiviral vector for overexpressing transcription factor ORFs with unique 24-bp barcodes. Barcodes facilitate identification of transcription factors in pooled screens.
Depositing lab: Feng Zhang. Depositing organization: Broad Institute. Publication: A transcription factor atlas of directed differentiation. Joung J, Ma S, Tay T, Geiger-Schuller KR, Kirchgatterer PC, Verdine VK, Guo B, Arias-Garcia MA, Allen WE, Singh A, Kuksenko O, Abudayyeh OO, Gootenberg JS, Fu Z, Macrae RK, Buenrostro JD, Regev A, Zhang F. Cell. 2023 Jan 5;186(1):209-229.e26. doi: 10.1016/j.cell.2022.11.026. PubMed 36608654.
Backbone
  Vector backbone: pLX_TRC317
  Backbone manufacturer: Broad Institute Genetic Perturbation Platform
  Backbone size w/o insert (bp): 8264
  Vector type: Mammalian Expression, Lentiviral
  Selectable markers: Puromycin
Growth in bacteria
  Bacterial resistance: Ampicillin, 100 μg/mL
  Growth temperature: 37°C
  Growth strain: NEB Stable
  Copy number: High Copy
Gene/Insert
  Gene/Insert name: RBL1
  Species: H. sapiens (human)
  Insert size (bp): 3146
  Entrez Gene: RBL1 (a.k.a. CP107, PRB1, p107)
  Promoter: EF1a
  Cloning method: Unknown
  Sequencing primers: 5′ GGGTGGAGACTGAAGTTAGGCCAG; 3′ CACATAGCGTAAAAGGAGCAACATAG
Terms and licenses: Academic/Nonprofit Terms; Industry Terms: Not Available to Industry
Depositor comments: NM_183404,ENST00000344359 . The transcription factor ORF portion of this plasmid was synthesized by Genewiz. Please test multiple small colonies in case of plasmid recombination. To make this collection available in a timely manner, a portion of this collection was not fully sequenced by Addgene. If an Addgene verified full plasmid sequence is not available, please contact us prior to placing an order to request the full sequence.
How to cite: TFORF1499 was a gift from Feng Zhang (Addgene plasmid # 143505 ; http://n2t.net/addgene:143505 ; RRID:Addgene_143505)
