[The description below was written by a language model from this plasmid's Addgene catalogue record and pLannotate feature annotations shown in this document.]
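Description:
TFORF1499 is a lentiviral mammalian expression plasmid built on the pLX_TRC317 backbone, one member of a barcoded transcription factor ORF collection. It carries the human RBL1 open reading frame (also known as p107), a retinoblastoma-family regulator of cell-cycle entry and a transcriptional repressor. In bacteria the plasmid is maintained by a high-copy ColE1/pUC-type origin and selected with ampicillin through the bla gene. An f1 origin and remnants of a lac/lacZα cloning region flanked by T7 and T3 promoters are also present in the backbone. The depositor notes that the plasmid can recombine.

The transfer cassette has a third-generation layout. An RSV promoter drives a truncated HIV-1 5' LTR, followed by the Ψ packaging signal with a gag fragment and the RRE for Rev-dependent export of the genomic RNA. The cassette ends in a ΔU3 self-inactivating 3' LTR with a downstream SV40 polyadenylation signal. Within the provirus, an SV40 early promoter expresses puromycin N-acetyltransferase for selecting transduced cells. A cPPT/CTS element follows, which aids nuclear import of the viral genome. The EF-1α promoter then drives constitutive expression of RBL1, and a WPRE downstream enhances transcript stability and expression. The ORF was synthesized and corresponds to a specific RBL1 transcript isoform given in the depositor comments. According to the catalogue entry, each construct in the collection carries a unique 24-bp barcode. This barcode is not annotated in the feature table, so its position cannot be stated. The barcode lets the overexpressed factor be identified in pooled screens, such as those testing transcription factors for directed differentiation.
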