Features (pLannotate 1.2.2; 31 found; start..end, strand, type, name):
      5..231     +  promoter       RSV promoter: Rous sarcoma virus enhancer/promoter
    232..412     +  LTR            5' LTR (truncated): truncated 5' long terminal repeat (LTR) from HIV-1
    459..584     +  misc_feature   HIV-1 Ψ: packaging signal of human immunodeficiency virus type 1
    568..931     +  CDS            HIV-1 gag (fragment): gag protein from human immunodeficiency virus 1; gag
   1077..1310    +  misc_feature   RRE: The Rev response element (RRE) of HIV-1 allows for Rev-dependent mRNA export from the nucleus to the cytoplasm.
   1687..1713    +  CDS            Rev (fragment): human immunodeficiency virus 1 (HIV-1) Rev protein; rev; enhances nuclear export of unspliced and incompletely spliced viral mRNAs
   1720..1743    +  promoter       SV40 promoter (fragment): SV40 early promoter
   1744..1815    +  promoter       SV40 promoter (fragment): SV40 enhancer and early promoter
   1839..1974    +  rep_origin     SV40 ori: SV40 origin of replication
   2020..2616    +  CDS            PuroR (fragment): puromycin N-acetyltransferase; pac from Streptomyces; confers resistance to puromycin
   2665..2782    +  misc_feature   cPPT/CTS: central polypurine tract and central termination sequence of HIV-1
   2847..2913    +  CDS            small t antigen (fragment): SV40 (simian virus 40) small t antigen
   2920..4098    +  promoter       EF-1α promoter: strong constitutive promoter for human elongation factor EF-1α
   4115..7150    +  CDS            RBL1 (fragment): RBL1_HUMAN - Experimental evidence at protein level: Swiss-Prot protein existence level 1. Key regulator of entry into cell division (PubMed:17671431). Directly involved in heterochromatin formation by maintaining overall chromatin structure and, in particular, that of constitutive heterochromatin by stabilizing histone methylation (By similarity). Recruits and targets histone methyltransferases KMT5B and KMT5C, leading to epigenetic transcriptional repression (By similarity). Controls histone H4 'Lys-20' trimethylation (By similarity). Probably acts as a transcription repressor by recruiting
   7172..7225    +  promoter       U6 promoter (fragment): RNA polymerase III promoter for human U6 snRNA
   7267..7855    +  misc_feature   WPRE: woodchuck hepatitis virus posttranscriptional regulatory element
   7906..7925    +  misc_feature   cPPT/CTS (fragment): central polypurine tract and central termination sequence of HIV-1
   7927..8160    +  LTR            3' LTR (ΔU3): self-inactivating 3' long terminal repeat (LTR) from HIV-1
   8238..8359    +  polyA_signal   SV40 poly(A) signal: SV40 polyadenylation signal
   8399..8534    +  rep_origin     SV40 ori: SV40 origin of replication
   8555..8573    -  promoter       T7 promoter: promoter for bacteriophage T7 RNA polymerase
   8581..8736    +  CDS            lacZα (fragment): LacZα fragment of β-galactosidase; lacZ fragment
   8741..9169    +  rep_origin     f1 ori (sequence partly withheld): f1 bacteriophage origin of replication; arrow indicates direction of (+) strand synthesis
   9222..9326    +  promoter       AmpR promoter: bla
   9327..10187   +  CDS            AmpR: β-lactamase; bla; confers resistance to ampicillin, carbenicillin, and related antibiotics
  10358..10946   +  rep_origin     ori: high-copy-number ColE1/pMB1/pBR322/pUC origin of replication
  11129..11221   +  CDS            lacI (fragment): lac repressor; lacI; The lac repressor binds to the lac operator to inhibit transcription in E. coli. This inhibition can be relieved by adding lactose or isopropyl-β-D-thiogalactopyranoside (IPTG).
  11234..11255   +  protein_bind   CAP binding site: CAP binding activates transcription in the presence of cAMP. E. coli catabolite activator protein
  11270..11300   +  promoter       lac promoter: promoter for the E. coli lac operon
  11304..11326   +  protein_bind   lac operator (fragment): The lac repressor binds to the lac operator to inhibit transcription in E. coli. This inhibition can be relieved by adding lactose or isopropyl-β-D-thiogalactopyranoside (IPTG). lac repressor encoded by lacI
  11369..11387   +  promoter       T3 promoter: promoter for bacteriophage T3 RNA polymerase
>Addgene plasmid #143505 | TFORF1499 | addgene full sequence | sequence record 400394 | Addgene NGS Result
TTAATGTAGTCTTATGCAATACTCTTGTAGTCTTGCAACATGGTAACGATGAGTTAGCAACATGCCTTAC
AAGGAGAGAAAAAGCACCGTGCATGCCGATTGGTGGAAGTAAGGTGGTACGATCGTGCCTTATTAGGAAG
GCAACAGACGGGTCTGACATGGATTGGACGAACCACTGAATTGCCGCATTGCAGAGATATTGTATTTAAG
TGCCTAGCTCGATACATAAACGGGTCTCTCTGGTTAGACCAGATCTGAGCCTGGGAGCTCTCTGGCTAAC
TAGGGAACCCACTGCTTAAGCCTCAATAAAGCTTGCCTTGAGTGCTTCAAGTAGTGTGTGCCCGTCTGTT
GTGTGACTCTGGTAACTAGAGATCCCTCAGACCCTTTTAGTCAGTGTGGAAAATCTCTAGCAGTGGCGCC
CGAACAGGGACTTGAAAGCGAAAGGGAAACCAGAGGAGCTCTCTCGACGCAGGACTCGGCTTGCTGAAGC
GCGCACGGCAAGAGGCGAGGGGCGGCGACTGGTGAGTACGCCAAAAATTTTGACTAGCGGAGGCTAGAAG
GAGAGAGATGGGTGCGAGAGCGTCAGTATTAAGCGGGGGAGAATTAGATCGCGATGGGAAAAAATTCGGT
TAAGGCCAGGGGGAAAGAAAAAATATAAATTAAAACATATAGTATGGGCAAGCAGGGAGCTAGAACGATT
CGCAGTTAATCCTGGCCTGTTAGAAACATCAGAAGGCTGTAGACAAATACTGGGACAGCTACAACCATCC
CTTCAGACAGGATCAGAAGAACTTAGATCATTATATAATACAGTAGCAACCCTCTATTGTGTGCATCAAA
GGATAGAGATAAAAGACACCAAGGAAGCTTTAGACAAGATAGAGGAAGAGCAAAACAAAAGTAAGACCAC
CGCACAGCAAGCGGCCGCTGATCTTCAGACCTGGAGGAGGAGATATGAGGGACAATTGGAGAAGTGAATT
ATATAAATATAAAGTAGTAAAAATTGAACCATTAGGAGTAGCACCCACCAAGGCAAAGAGAAGAGTGGTG
CAGAGAGAAAAAAGAGCAGTGGGAATAGGAGCTTTGTTCCTTGGGTTCTTGGGAGCAGCAGGAAGCACTA
TGGGCGCAGCGTCAATGACGCTGACGGTACAGGCCAGACAATTATTGTCTGGTATAGTGCAGCAGCAGAA
CAATTTGCTGAGGGCTATTGAGGCGCAACAGCATCTGTTGCAACTCACAGTCTGGGGCATCAAGCAGCTC
CAGGCAAGAATCCTGGCTGTGGAAAGATACCTAAAGGATCAACAGCTCCTGGGGATTTGGGGTTGCTCTG
GAAAACTCATTTGCACCACTGCTGTGCCTTGGAATGCTAGTTGGAGTAATAAATCTCTGGAACAGATTTG
GAATCACACGACCTGGATGGAGTGGGACAGAGAAATTAACAATTACACAAGCTTAATACACTCCTTAATT
GAAGAATCGCAAAACCAGCAAGAAAAGAATGAACAAGAATTATTGGAATTAGATAAATGGGCAAGTTTGT
GGAATTGGTTTAACATAACAAATTGGCTGTGGTATATAAAATTATTCATAATGATAGTAGGAGGCTTGGT
AGGTTTAAGAATAGTTTTTGCTGTACTTTCTATAGTGAATAGAGTTAGGCAGGGATATTCACCATTATCG
TTTCAGACCCACCTCCCAACCCCGAGGGGACCCATGCATTGCATCTCAATTAGTCAGCAACCAGGTGTGG
AAAGTCCCCAGGCTCCCCAGCAGGCAGAAGTATGCAAAGCATGCGTCTCAATTAGTCAGCAACCATAGTC
CCGCCCCTAACTCCGCCCATCCCGCCCCTAACTCCGCCCAGTTCCGCCCATTCTCCGCCCCATGGCTGAC
TAATTTTTTTTATTTATGCAGAGGCCGAGGCCGCCTCGGCCTCTGAGCTATTCCAGAAGTAGTGAGGAGG
CTTTTTTGGAGGCCTAGGCTTTTGCAAAAAGCTTTCTAGAGGTACCACCGGAGCTTACCATGACCGAGTA
CAAGCCCACGGTGCGCCTCGCCACCCGCGACGACGTCCCCAGGGCCGTACGCACCCTCGCCGCCGCGTTC
GCCGACTACCCCGCCACGCGCCACACCGTCGATCCGGACCGCCACATCGAGCGGGTCACCGAGCTGCAAG
AACTCTTCCTCACGCGCGTCGGGCTCGACATCGGCAAGGTGTGGGTCGCGGACGACGGCGCCGCCGTGGC
GGTCTGGACCACGCCGGAGAGCGTCGAAGCGGGGGCGGTGTTCGCCGAGATCGGCCCGCGCATGGCCGAG
TTGAGCGGTTCCCGGCTGGCCGCGCAGCAACAGATGGAAGGCCTCCTGGCGCCGCACCGGCCCAAGGAGC
CCGCGTGGTTCCTGGCCACCGTCGGCGTCTCGCCCGACCACCAGGGCAAGGGTCTGGGCAGCGCCGTCGT
GCTCCCCGGAGTGGAGGCGGCCGAGCGCGCCGGGGTGCCCGCCTTCCTGGAGACCTCCGCGCCCCGCAAC
CTCCCCTTCTACGAGCGGCTCGGCTTCACCGTCACCGCCGACGTCGAGGTGCCCGAAGGACCGCGCACCT
GGTGCATGACCCGCAAGCCCGGTGCCAGTTAACGAATTCTAGATCTTGAGACAAATGGCAGTATTCATCC
ACAATTTTAAAAGAAAAGGGGGGATTGGGGGGTACAGTGCAGGGGAAAGAATAGTAGACATAATAGCAAC
AGACATACAAACTAAAGAATTACAAAAACAAATTACAAAAATTCAAAATTTTCGGGTTTATTACAGGGAC
AGCAGAGATCCACTTTGGCGCCGGCTCGAGGCCTGCAGGTGCAAAGATGGATAAAGTTTTAAACAGAGAG
GAATCTTTGCAGCTAATGGACCTTCTAGGTCTTGAAAGGAGTGGGAATTGGCTCCGGTGCCCGTCAGTGG
GCAGAGCGCACATCGCCCACAGTCCCCGAGAAGTTGGGGGGAGGGGTCGGCAATTGAACCGGTGCCTAGA
GAAGGTGGCGCGGGGTAAACTGGGAAAGTGATGTCGTGTACTGGCTCCGCCTTTTTCCCGAGGGTGGGGG
AGAACCGTATATAAGTGCAGTAGTCGCCGTGAACGTTCTTTTTCGCAACGGGTTTGCCGCCAGAACACAG
GTAAGTGCCGTGTGTGGTTCCCGCGGGCCTGGCCTCTTTACGGGTTATGGCCCTTGCGTGCCTTGAATTA
CTTCCACCTGGCTGCAGTACGTGATTCTTGATCCCGAGCTTCGGGTTGGAAGTGGGTGGGAGAGTTCGAG
GCCTTGCGCTTAAGGAGCCCCTTCGCCTCGTGCTTGAGTTGAGGCCTGGCCTGGGCGCTGGGGCCGCCGC
GTGCGAATCTGGTGGCACCTTCGCGCCTGTCTCGCTGCTTTCGATAAGTCTCTAGCCATTTAAAATTTTT
GATGACCTGCTGCGACGCTTTTTTTCTGGCAAGATAGTCTTGTAAATGCGGGCCAAGATCTGCACACTGG
TATTTCGGTTTTTGGGGCCGCGGGCGGCGACGGGGCCCGTGCGTCCCAGCGCACATGTTCGGCGAGGCGG
GGCCTGCGAGCGCGGCCACCGAGAATCGGACGGGGGTAGTCTCAAGCTGGCCGGCCTGCTCTGGTGCCTG
GCCTCGCGCCGCCGTGTATCGCCCCGCCCTGGGCGGCAAGGCTGGCCCGGTCGGCACCAGTTGCGTGAGC
GGAAAGATGGCCGCTTCCCGGCCCTGCTGCAGGGAGCTCAAAATGGAGGACGCGGCGCTCGGGAGAGCGG
GCGGGTGAGTCACCCACACAAAGGAAAAGGGCCTTTCCGTCCTCAGCCGTCGCTTCATGTGACTCCACGG
AGTACCGGGCGCCGTCCAGGCACCTCGATTAGTTCTCGAGCTTTTGGAGTACGTCGTCTTTAGGTTGGGG
GGAGGGGTTTTATGCGATGGAGTTTCCCCACACTGAGTGGGTGGAGACTGAAGTTAGGCCAGCTTGGCAC
TTGATGTAATTCTCCTTGGAATTTGCCCTTTTTGAGTTTGGATCTTGGTTCATTCTCAAGCCTCAGACAG
TGGTTCAAAGTTTTTTTCTTCCATTTCAGGTGTCGTGAGGCTAGCACCGCCACCATGTTCGAGGACAAGC
CCCACGCTGAGGGGGCGGCGGTGGTCGCCGCAGCCGGGGAGGCGCTACAGGCCCTGTGCCAGGAGCTGAA
CCTGGACGAGGGGAGCGCGGCCGAAGCCCTGGACGACTTTACTGCCATCCGAGGCAACTACAGCCTAGAG
GGAGAAGTTACACACTGGTTGGCATGTTCATTATATGTTGCATGCCGCAAAAGCATTATTCCCACGGTTG
GAAAGGGTATCATGGAAGGCAACTGTGTTTCACTTACCAGAATACTACGTTCAGCTAAATTAAGTTTAAT
ACAATTTTTTAGTAAAATGAAGAAATGGATGGACATGTCAAATCTACCACAAGAATTTCGTGAACGTATA
GAAAGGCTAGAGAGAAATTTTGAGGTGTCTACTGTAATATTCAAAAAATATGAGCCAATTTTTTTAGATA
TATTTCAAAATCCATATGAAGAACCACCAAAGTTACCACGAAGCCGGAAGCAGAGGAGGATTCCTTGCAG
TGTTAAGGATCTGTTTAATTTCTGTTGGACACTTTTTGTTTATACTAAGGGTAATTTTCGGATGATTGGG
GATGACTTAGTAAACTCTTATCATTTACTTCTATGCTGCTTGGATCTGATTTTTGCCAATGCGATTATGT
GCCCAAATAGACAAGACTTGCTAAATCCATCATTTAAAGGTTTACCATCTGATTTTCATACTGCTGACTT
TACGGCTTCTGAAGAGCCACCCTGCATCATTGCTGTACTGTGTGAACTGCATGATGGACTTCTCGTAGAA
GCAAAAGGAATAAAGGAGCACTACTTTAAGCCATATATTTCAAAACTCTTTGACAGGAAGATATTAAAAG
GAGAATGCCTCCTGGACCTTTCAAGTTTTACTGATAATAGCAAAGCAGTGAATAAGGAGTATGAAGAGTA
TGTTCTAACTGTTGGTGATTTTGATGAGAGGATCTTTTTGGGAGCAGACGCAGAAGAGGAAATTGGAACA
CCTCGAAAGTTCACTCGTGACACCCCATTAGGGAAACTGACAGCACAGGCTAATGTGGAGTATAACCTTC
AACAGCACTTTGAAAAAAAAAGGTCATTTGCACCTTCTACCCCACTGACCGGACGGAGATATTTACGAGA
AAAAGAAGCAGTCATTACTCCTGTTGCATCAGCCACCCAAAGTGTGAGCCGGTTACAGAGTATTGTGGCT
GGTCTGAAAAATGCACCAAGTGACCAACTTATAAATATTTTTGAATCTTGTGTGCGTAATCCTGTGGAAA
ACATTATGAAAATACTAAAAGGAATAGGAGAGACTTTCTGTCAACACTATACTCAATCAACAGATGAACA
GCCAGGATCTCACATAGACTTTGCTGTAAACAGACTAAAGCTGGCAGAAATTTTGTATTATAAAATACTA
GAGACTGTAATGGTTCAGGAAACACGAAGACTTCATGGAATGGACATGTCAGTTCTTTTAGAGCAAGATA
TATTTCATCGTTCCTTGATGGCTTGTTGTTTGGAAATTGTGCTCTTTGCCTATAGCTCACCTCGTACTTT
TCCTTGGATTATTGAAGTTCTCAACTTGCAACCATTTTACTTTTATAAGGTTATTGAGGTGGTGATCCGC
TCAGAAGAGGGGCTCTCAAGGGACATGGTGAAACACCTAAACAGCATTGAAGAACAGATTTTGGAGAGTT
TAGCATGGAGTCACGATTCTGCACTGTGGGAGGCTCTCCAGGTTTCTGCAAACAAAGTTCCTACCTGTGA
AGAAGTTATATTCCCAAATAACTTTGAAACAGGAAATGGAGGAAATGTGCAGGGACATCTTCCCCTGATG
CCAATGTCTCCTCTAATGCACCCAAGAGTCAAGGAAGTTCGAACTGACAGTGGGAGTCTTCGAAGAGATA
TGCAACCATTGTCTCCAATTTCTGTCCATGAACGCTACAGTTCTCCTACCGCAGGGAGTGCTAAGAGAAG
ACTCTTTGGAGAGGACCCCCCAAAGGAAATGCTTATGGACAAGATCATAACAGAAGGAACAAAATTGAAA
ATCGCTCCTTCTTCAAGCATTACTGCTGAAAATGTATCAATTTTACCTGGTCAAACTCTTCTAACAATGG
CCACAGCCCCAGTAACAGGAACAACAGGACATAAAGTTACAATTCCATTACATGGTGTCGCAAATGATGC
TGGAGAGATCACACTGATACCTCTTTCCATGAATACAAATCAGGAGTCCAAAGTCAAGAGTCCTGTATCA
CTTACTGCTCATTCATTAATTGGTGCTTCTCCAAAACAGACCAATCTGACTAAAGCACAAGAGGTACATT
CAACTGGAATAAACAGGCCAAAGAGAACTGGGTCCTTAGCACTATTTTACAGAAAGGTCTATCATTTGGC
AAGTGTACGCTTACGTGATCTATGTCTAAAACTGGATGTTTCAAATGAGTTACGAAGGAAGATATGGACG
TGTTTTGAATTCACTTTAGTTCACTGTCCTGATCTAATGAAAGACAGGCATTTGGATCAGCTCCTCCTTT
GTGCCTTTTATATCATGGCAAAGGTAACAAAAGAAGAAAGAACTTTTCAAGAAATTATGAAAAGTTATAG
GAATCAGCCCCAAGCTAATAGTCACGTATATAGAAGTGTTCTGCTGAAAAGTATTCCAAGAGAAGTTGTG
GCATATAATAAAAATATAAATGATGACTTTGAAATGATAGATTGTGACTTAGAAGATGCTACAAAAACAC
CTGACTGTTCCAGTGGACCAGTGAAAGAGGAAAGAGGTGATCTTATAAAATTTTACAATACAATATATGT
AGGAAGAGTGAAGTCATTTGCACTGAAATACGACTTGGCGAATCAGGACCATATGATGGATGCTCCACCA
CTCTCTCCTTTTCCACATATTAAACAACAGCCAGGCTCACCACGCCGCATTTCCCAGCAGCACTCCATTT
ATATTTCCCCGCACAAGAATGGGTCAGGCCTTACACCAAGAAGCGCTCTGCTGTACAAGTTCAATGGCAG
CCCTTCTAAGGTAAGGTAGTAATGAACTAGTCCGTAACTTGAAAGTATTTCGATTTCTTGGCTTTATATA
TCTTGTGGAAAGGACGAAGAGTGCCGTTTCCACTCGCAATAACGCGTTAAGTCGACAATCAACCTCTGGA
TTACAAAATTTGTGAAAGATTGACTGGTATTCTTAACTATGTTGCTCCTTTTACGCTATGTGGATACGCT
GCTTTAATGCCTTTGTATCATGCTATTGCTTCCCGTATGGCTTTCATTTTCTCCTCCTTGTATAAATCCT
GGTTGCTGTCTCTTTATGAGGAGTTGTGGCCCGTTGTCAGGCAACGTGGCGTGGTGTGCACTGTGTTTGC
TGACGCAACCCCCACTGGTTGGGGCATTGCCACCACCTGTCAGCTCCTTTCCGGGACTTTCGCTTTCCCC
CTCCCTATTGCCACGGCGGAACTCATCGCCGCCTGCCTTGCCCGCTGCTGGACAGGGGCTCGGCTGTTGG
GCACTGACAATTCCGTGGTGTTGTCGGGGAAATCATCGTCCTTTCCTTGGCTGCTCGCCTGTGTTGCCAC
CTGGATTCTGCGCGGGACGTCCTTCTGCTACGTCCCTTCGGCCCTCAATCCAGCGGACCTTCCTTCCCGC
GGCCTGCTGCCGGCTCTGCGGCCTCTTCCGCGTCTTCGCCTTCGCCCTCAGACGAGTCGGATCTCCCTTT
GGGCCGCCTCCCCGCGTCGACTTTAAGACCAATGACTTACAAGGCAGCTGTAGATCTTAGCCACTTTTTA
AAAGAAAAGGGGGGACTGGAAGGGCTAATTCACTCCCAACGAAGACAAGATCTGCTTTTTGCTTGTACTG
GGTCTCTCTGGTTAGACCAGATCTGAGCCTGGGAGCTCTCTGGCTAACTAGGGAACCCACTGCTTAAGCC
TCAATAAAGCTTGCCTTGAGTGCTTCAAGTAGTGTGTGCCCGTCTGTTGTGTGACTCTGGTAACTAGAGA
TCCCTCAGACCCTTTTAGTCAGTGTGGAAAATCTCTAGCAGTACGTATAGTAGTTCATGTCATCTTATTA
TTCAGTATTTATAACTTGCAAAGAAATGAATATCAGAGAGTGAGAGGAACTTGTTTATTGCAGCTTATAA
TGGTTACAAATAAAGCAATAGCATCACAAATTTCACAAATAAAGCATTTTTTTCACTGCATTCTAGTTGT
GGTTTGTCCAAACTCATCAATGTATCTTATCATGTCTGGCTCTAGCTATCCCGCCCCTAACTCCGCCCAT
CCCGCCCCTAACTCCGCCCAGTTCCGCCCATTCTCCGCCCCATGGCTGACTAATTTTTTTTATTTATGCA
GAGGCCGAGGCCGCCTCGGCCTCTGAGCTATTCCAGAAGTAGTGAGGAGGCTTTTTTGGAGGCCTAGGGA
CGTACCCAATTCGCCCTATAGTGAGTCGTATTACGCGCGCTCACTGGCCGTCGTTTTACAACGTCGTGAC
TGGGAAAACCCTGGCGTTACCCAACTTAATCGCCTTGCAGCACATCCCCCTTTCGCCAGCTGGCGTAATA
GCGAAGAGGCCCGCACCGATCGCCCTTCCCAACAGTTGCGCAGCCTGAATGGCGAATGGG
[124 nt withheld, positions 8741-8864]
C
[91 nt withheld, positions 8866-8956]
A
[49 nt withheld, positions 8958-9006]
CCTTTGACGTTGGAGTCCACGTTCTTT
[37 nt withheld, positions 9034-9070]
ACCCTATCTCGGTCTATTCTTTTGATTTATAAGGGATTTTGCCGATTTCGGCCTATTGGTTAAAAAATGA
GCTGATTTAACAAAAATTTAACGCGAATTTTAACAAAATATTAACGCTTACAATTTAGGTGGCACTTTTC
GGGGAAATGTGCGCGGAACCCCTATTTGTTTATTTTTCTAAATACATTCAAATATGTATCCGCTCATGAG
ACAATAACCCTGATAAATGCTTCAATAATATTGAAAAAGGAAGAGTATGAGTATTCAACATTTCCGTGTC
GCCCTTATTCCCTTTTTTGCGGCATTTTGCCTTCCTGTTTTTGCTCACCCAGAAACGCTGGTGAAAGTAA
AAGATGCTGAAGATCAGTTGGGTGCACGAGTGGGTTACATCGAACTGGATCTCAACAGCGGTAAGATCCT
TGAGAGTTTTCGCCCCGAAGAACGTTTTCCAATGATGAGCACTTTTAAAGTTCTGCTATGTGGCGCGGTA
TTATCCCGTATTGACGCCGGGCAAGAGCAACTCGGTCGCCGCATACACTATTCTCAGAATGACTTGGTTG
AGTACTCACCAGTCACAGAAAAGCATCTTACGGATGGCATGACAGTAAGAGAATTATGCAGTGCTGCCAT
AACCATGAGTGATAACACTGCGGCCAACTTACTTCTGACAACGATCGGAGGACCGAAGGAGCTAACCGCT
TTTTTGCACAACATGGGGGATCATGTAACTCGCCTTGATCGTTGGGAACCGGAGCTGAATGAAGCCATAC
CAAACGACGAGCGTGACACCACGATGCCTGTAGCAATGGCAACAACGTTGCGCAAACTATTAACTGGCGA
ACTACTTACTCTAGCTTCCCGGCAACAATTAATAGACTGGATGGAGGCGGATAAAGTTGCAGGACCACTT
CTGCGCTCGGCCCTTCCGGCTGGCTGGTTTATTGCTGATAAATCTGGAGCCGGTGAGCGTGGGTCTCGCG
GTATCATTGCAGCACTGGGGCCAGATGGTAAGCCCTCCCGTATCGTAGTTATCTACACGACGGGGAGTCA
GGCAACTATGGATGAACGAAATAGACAGATCGCTGAGATAGGTGCCTCACTGATTAAGCATTGGTAACTG
TCAGACCAAGTTTACTCATATATACTTTAGATTGATTTAAAACTTCATTTTTAATTTAAAAGGATCTAGG
TGAAGATCCTTTTTGATAATCTCATGACCAAAATCCCTTAACGTGAGTTTTCGTTCCACTGAGCGTCAGA
CCCCGTAGAAAAGATCAAAGGATCTTCTTGAGATCCTTTTTTTCTGCGCGTAATCTGCTGCTTGCAAACA
AAAAAACCACCGCTACCAGCGGTGGTTTGTTTGCCGGATCAAGAGCTACCAACTCTTTTTCCGAAGGTAA
CTGGCTTCAGCAGAGCGCAGATACCAAATACTGTTCTTCTAGTGTAGCCGTAGTTAGGCCACCACTTCAA
GAACTCTGTAGCACCGCCTACATACCTCGCTCTGCTAATCCTGTTACCAGTGGCTGCTGCCAGTGGCGAT
AAGTCGTGTCTTACCGGGTTGGACTCAAGACGATAGTTACCGGATAAGGCGCAGCGGTCGGGCTGAACGG
GGGGTTCGTGCACACAGCCCAGCTTGGAGCGAACGACCTACACCGAACTGAGATACCTACAGCGTGAGCT
ATGAGAAAGCGCCACGCTTCCCGAAGGGAGAAAGGCGGACAGGTATCCGGTAAGCGGCAGGGTCGGAACA
GGAGAGCGCACGAGGGAGCTTCCAGGGGGAAACGCCTGGTATCTTTATAGTCCTGTCGGGTTTCGCCACC
TCTGACTTGAGCGTCGATTTTTGTGATGCTCGTCAGGGGGGCGGAGCCTATGGAAAAACGCCAGCAACGC
GGCCTTTTTACGGTTCCTGGCCTTTTGCTGGCCTTTTGCTCACATGTTCTTTCCTGCGTTATCCCCTGAT
TCTGTGGATAACCGTATTACCGCCTTTGAGTGAGCTGATACCGCTCGCCGCAGCCGAACGACCGAGCGCA
GCGAGTCAGTGAGCGAGGAAGCGGAAGAGCGCCCAATACGCAAACCGCCTCTCCCCGCGCGTTGGCCGAT
TCATTAATGCAGCTGGCACGACAGGTTTCCCGACTGGAAAGCGGGCAGTGAGCGCAACGCAATTAATGTG
AGTTAGCTCACTCATTAGGCACCCCAGGCTTTACACTTTATGCTTCCGGCTCGTATGTTGTGTGGAATTG
TGAGCGGATAACAATTTCACACAGGAAACAGCTATGACCATGATTACGCCAAGCGCGCAATTAACCCTCA
CTAAAGGGAACAAAAGCTGGAGCTGCAAGC
