>Addgene plasmid #143505 | TFORF1499 | depositor partial sequence | sequence record 282645 | Insert
ACCGCCACCATGTTCGAGGACAAGCCCCACGCTGAGGGGGCGGCGGTGGTCGCCGCAGCCGGGGAGGCGC
TACAGGCCCTGTGCCAGGAGCTGAACCTGGACGAGGGGAGCGCGGCCGAAGCCCTGGACGACTTTACTGC
CATCCGAGGCAACTACAGCCTAGAGGGAGAAGTTACACACTGGTTGGCATGTTCATTATATGTTGCATGC
CGCAAAAGCATTATTCCCACGGTTGGAAAGGGTATCATGGAAGGCAACTGTGTTTCACTTACCAGAATAC
TACGTTCAGCTAAATTAAGTTTAATACAATTTTTTAGTAAAATGAAGAAATGGATGGACATGTCAAATCT
ACCACAAGAATTTCGTGAACGTATAGAAAGGCTAGAGAGAAATTTTGAGGTGTCTACTGTAATATTCAAA
AAATATGAGCCAATTTTTTTAGATATATTTCAAAATCCATATGAAGAACCACCAAAGTTACCACGAAGCC
GGAAGCAGAGGAGGATTCCTTGCAGTGTTAAGGATCTGTTTAATTTCTGTTGGACACTTTTTGTTTATAC
TAAGGGTAATTTTCGGATGATTGGGGATGACTTAGTAAACTCTTATCATTTACTTCTATGCTGCTTGGAT
CTGATTTTTGCCAATGCGATTATGTGCCCAAATAGACAAGACTTGCTAAATCCATCATTTAAAGGTTTAC
CATCTGATTTTCATACTGCTGACTTTACGGCTTCTGAAGAGCCACCCTGCATCATTGCTGTACTGTGTGA
ACTGCATGATGGACTTCTCGTAGAAGCAAAAGGAATAAAGGAGCACTACTTTAAGCCATATATTTCAAAA
CTCTTTGACAGGAAGATATTAAAAGGAGAATGCCTCCTGGACCTTTCAAGTTTTACTGATAATAGCAAAG
CAGTGAATAAGGAGTATGAAGAGTATGTTCTAACTGTTGGTGATTTTGATGAGAGGATCTTTTTGGGAGC
AGACGCAGAAGAGGAAATTGGAACACCTCGAAAGTTCACTCGTGACACCCCATTAGGGAAACTGACAGCA
CAGGCTAATGTGGAGTATAACCTTCAACAGCACTTTGAAAAAAAAAGGTCATTTGCACCTTCTACCCCAC
TGACCGGACGGAGATATTTACGAGAAAAAGAAGCAGTCATTACTCCTGTTGCATCAGCCACCCAAAGTGT
GAGCCGGTTACAGAGTATTGTGGCTGGTCTGAAAAATGCACCAAGTGACCAACTTATAAATATTTTTGAA
TCTTGTGTGCGTAATCCTGTGGAAAACATTATGAAAATACTAAAAGGAATAGGAGAGACTTTCTGTCAAC
ACTATACTCAATCAACAGATGAACAGCCAGGATCTCACATAGACTTTGCTGTAAACAGACTAAAGCTGGC
AGAAATTTTGTATTATAAAATACTAGAGACTGTAATGGTTCAGGAAACACGAAGACTTCATGGAATGGAC
ATGTCAGTTCTTTTAGAGCAAGATATATTTCATCGTTCCTTGATGGCTTGTTGTTTGGAAATTGTGCTCT
TTGCCTATAGCTCACCTCGTACTTTTCCTTGGATTATTGAAGTTCTCAACTTGCAACCATTTTACTTTTA
TAAGGTTATTGAGGTGGTGATCCGCTCAGAAGAGGGGCTCTCAAGGGACATGGTGAAACACCTAAACAGC
ATTGAAGAACAGATTTTGGAGAGTTTAGCATGGAGTCACGATTCTGCACTGTGGGAGGCTCTCCAGGTTT
CTGCAAACAAAGTTCCTACCTGTGAAGAAGTTATATTCCCAAATAACTTTGAAACAGGAAATGGAGGAAA
TGTGCAGGGACATCTTCCCCTGATGCCAATGTCTCCTCTAATGCACCCAAGAGTCAAGGAAGTTCGAACT
GACAGTGGGAGTCTTCGAAGAGATATGCAACCATTGTCTCCAATTTCTGTCCATGAACGCTACAGTTCTC
CTACCGCAGGGAGTGCTAAGAGAAGACTCTTTGGAGAGGACCCCCCAAAGGAAATGCTTATGGACAAGAT
CATAACAGAAGGAACAAAATTGAAAATCGCTCCTTCTTCAAGCATTACTGCTGAAAATGTATCAATTTTA
CCTGGTCAAACTCTTCTAACAATGGCCACAGCCCCAGTAACAGGAACAACAGGACATAAAGTTACAATTC
CATTACATGGTGTCGCAAATGATGCTGGAGAGATCACACTGATACCTCTTTCCATGAATACAAATCAGGA
GTCCAAAGTCAAGAGTCCTGTATCACTTACTGCTCATTCATTAATTGGTGCTTCTCCAAAACAGACCAAT
CTGACTAAAGCACAAGAGGTACATTCAACTGGAATAAACAGGCCAAAGAGAACTGGGTCCTTAGCACTAT
TTTACAGAAAGGTCTATCATTTGGCAAGTGTACGCTTACGTGATCTATGTCTAAAACTGGATGTTTCAAA
TGAGTTACGAAGGAAGATATGGACGTGTTTTGAATTCACTTTAGTTCACTGTCCTGATCTAATGAAAGAC
AGGCATTTGGATCAGCTCCTCCTTTGTGCCTTTTATATCATGGCAAAGGTAACAAAAGAAGAAAGAACTT
TTCAAGAAATTATGAAAAGTTATAGGAATCAGCCCCAAGCTAATAGTCACGTATATAGAAGTGTTCTGCT
GAAAAGTATTCCAAGAGAAGTTGTGGCATATAATAAAAATATAAATGATGACTTTGAAATGATAGATTGT
GACTTAGAAGATGCTACAAAAACACCTGACTGTTCCAGTGGACCAGTGAAAGAGGAAAGAGGTGATCTTA
TAAAATTTTACAATACAATATATGTAGGAAGAGTGAAGTCATTTGCACTGAAATACGACTTGGCGAATCA
GGACCATATGATGGATGCTCCACCACTCTCTCCTTTTCCACATATTAAACAACAGCCAGGCTCACCACGC
CGCATTTCCCAGCAGCACTCCATTTATATTTCCCCGCACAAGAATGGGTCAGGCCTTACACCAAGAAGCG
CTCTGCTGTACAAGTTCAATGGCAGCCCTTCTAAGGTAAGGTAGTAATGAACTAGTCCGTAACTTGAAAG
TATTTCGATTTCTTGGCTTTATATATCTTGTGGAAAGGACGAAGAGTGCCGTTTCCACTCGCAATA
