>Addgene plasmid #143505 | TFORF1499 | depositor partial sequence | sequence record 282646 | Barcode
AGAGTGCCGTTTCCACTCGCAATA
